>Addgene plasmid #241454 | pLENTICRISPR V2 sgCGAS_1 | addgene full sequence | sequence record 492099 | Addgene NGS Result
TGATGCGGTTTTGGCAGTACATCAATGGGCGTGGATAGCGGTTTGACTCACGGGGATTTCCAAGTCTCCA
CCCCATTGACGTCAATGGGAGTTTGTTTTGGCACCAAAATCAACGGGACTTTCCAAAATGTCGTAACAAC
TCCGCCCCATTGACGCAAATGGGCGGTAGGCGTGTACGGTGGGAGGTCTATATAAGCAGCGCGTTTTGCC
TGTACTGGGTCTCTCTGGTTAGACCAGATCTGAGCCTGGGAGCTCTCTGGCTAACTAGGGAACCCACTGC
TTAAGCCTCAATAAAGCTTGCCTTGAGTGCTTCAAGTAGTGTGTGCCCGTCTGTTGTGTGACTCTGGTAA
CTAGAGATCCCTCAGACCCTTTTAGTCAGTGTGGAAAATCTCTAGCAGTGGCGCCCGAACAGGGACTTGA
AAGCGAAAGGGAAACCAGAGGAGCTCTCTCGACGCAGGACTCGGCTTGCTGAAGCGCGCACGGCAAGAGG
CGAGGGGCGGCGACTGGTGAGTACGCCAAAAATTTTGACTAGCGGAGGCTAGAAGGAGAGAGATGGGTGC
GAGAGCGTCAGTATTAAGCGGGGGAGAATTAGATCGCGATGGGAAAAAATTCGGTTAAGGCCAGGGGGAA
AGAAAAAATATAAATTAAAACATATAGTATGGGCAAGCAGGGAGCTAGAACGATTCGCAGTTAATCCTGG
CCTGTTAGAAACATCAGAAGGCTGTAGACAAATACTGGGACAGCTACAACCATCCCTTCAGACAGGATCA
GAAGAACTTAGATCATTATATAATACAGTAGCAACCCTCTATTGTGTGCATCAAAGGATAGAGATAAAAG
ACACCAAGGAAGCTTTAGACAAGATAGAGGAAGAGCAAAACAAAAGTAAGACCACCGCACAGCAAGCGGC
CGCTGATCTTCAGACCTGGAGGAGGAGATATGAGGGACAATTGGAGAAGTGAATTATATAAATATAAAGT
AGTAAAAATTGAACCATTAGGAGTAGCACCCACCAAGGCAAAGAGAAGAGTGGTGCAGAGAGAAAAAAGA
GCAGTGGGAATAGGAGCTTTGTTCCTTGGGTTCTTGGGAGCAGCAGGAAGCACTATGGGCGCAGCGTCAA
TGACGCTGACGGTACAGGCCAGACAATTATTGTCTGGTATAGTGCAGCAGCAGAACAATTTGCTGAGGGC
TATTGAGGCGCAACAGCATCTGTTGCAACTCACAGTCTGGGGCATCAAGCAGCTCCAGGCAAGAATCCTG
GCTGTGGAAAGATACCTAAAGGATCAACAGCTCCTGGGGATTTGGGGTTGCTCTGGAAAACTCATTTGCA
CCACTGCTGTGCCTTGGAATGCTAGTTGGAGTAATAAATCTCTGGAACAGATTTGGAATCACACGACCTG
GATGGAGTGGGACAGAGAAATTAACAATTACACAAGCTTAATACACTCCTTAATTGAAGAATCGCAAAAC
CAGCAAGAAAAGAATGAACAAGAATTATTGGAATTAGATAAATGGGCAAGTTTGTGGAATTGGTTTAACA
TAACAAATTGGCTGTGGTATATAAAATTATTCATAATGATAGTAGGAGGCTTGGTAGGTTTAAGAATAGT
TTTTGCTGTACTTTCTATAGTGAATAGAGTTAGGCAGGGATATTCACCATTATCGTTTCAGACCCACCTC
CCAACCCCGAGGGGACCCGACAGGCCCGAAGGAATAGAAGAAGAAGGTGGAGAGAGAGACAGAGACAGAT
CCATTCGATTAGTGAACGGATCGGCACTGCGTGCGCCAATTCTGCAGACAAATGGCAGTATTCATCCACA
ATTTTAAAAGAAAAGGGGGGATTGGGGGGTACAGTGCAGGGGAAAGAATAGTAGACATAATAGCAACAGA
CATACAAACTAAAGAATTACAAAAACAAATTACAAAAATTCAAAATTTTCGGGTTTATTACAGGGACAGC
AGAGATCCAGTTTGGTTAATTAAGGTACCGAGGGCCTATTTCCCATGATTCCTTCATATTTGCATATACG
ATACAAGGCTGTTAGAGAGATAATTAGAATTAATTTGACTGTAAACACAAAGATATTAGTACAAAATACG
TGACGTAGAAAGTAATAATTTCTTGGGTAGTTTGCAGTTTTAAAATTATGTTTTAAAATGGACTATCATA
TGCTTACCGTAACTTGAAAGTATTTCGATTTCTTGGCTTTATATATCTTGTGGAAAGGACGAAACACCGG
AGCTACTATGAGCACGTGAGTTTTAGAGCTAGAAATAGCAAGTTAAAATAAGGCTAGTCCGTTATCAACT
TGAAAAAGTGGCACCGAGTCGGTGCTTTTTTGAATTCGCTAGCTAGGTCTTGAAAGGAGTGGGAATTGGC
TCCGGTGCCCGTCAGTGGGCAGAGCGCACATCGCCCACAGTCCCCGAGAAGTTGGGGGGAGGGGTCGGCA
ATTGATCCGGTGCCTAGAGAAGGTGGCGCGGGGTAAACTGGGAAAGTGATGTCGTGTACTGGCTCCGCCT
TTTTCCCGAGGGTGGGGGAGAACCGTATATAAGTGCAGTAGTCGCCGTGAACGTTCTTTTTCGCAACGGG
TTTGCCGCCAGAACACAGGACCGGTTCTAGAGCGCTGCCACCATGGACAAGAAGTACAGCATCGGCCTGG
ACATCGGCACCAACTCTGTGGGCTGGGCCGTGATCACCGACGAGTACAAGGTGCCCAGCAAGAAATTCAA
GGTGCTGGGCAACACCGACCGGCACAGCATCAAGAAGAACCTGATCGGAGCCCTGCTGTTCGACAGCGGC
GAAACAGCCGAGGCCACCCGGCTGAAGAGAACCGCCAGAAGAAGATACACCAGACGGAAGAACCGGATCT
GCTATCTGCAAGAGATCTTCAGCAACGAGATGGCCAAGGTGGACGACAGCTTCTTCCACAGACTGGAAGA
GTCCTTCCTGGTGGAAGAGGATAAGAAGCACGAGCGGCACCCCATCTTCGGCAACATCGTGGACGAGGTG
GCCTACCACGAGAAGTACCCCACCATCTACCACCTGAGAAAGAAACTGGTGGACAGCACCGACAAGGCCG
ACCTGCGGCTGATCTATCTGGCCCTGGCCCACATGATCAAGTTCCGGGGCCACTTCCTGATCGAGGGCGA
CCTGAACCCCGACAACAGCGACGTGGACAAGCTGTTCATCCAGCTGGTGCAGACCTACAACCAGCTGTTC
GAGGAAAACCCCATCAACGCCAGCGGCGTGGACGCCAAGGCCATCCTGTCTGCCAGACTGAGCAAGAGCA
GACGGCTGGAAAATCTGATCGCCCAGCTGCCCGGCGAGAAGAAGAATGGCCTGTTCGGAAACCTGATTGC
CCTGAGCCTGGGCCTGACCCCCAACTTCAAGAGCAACTTCGACCTGGCCGAGGATGCCAAACTGCAGCTG
AGCAAGGACACCTACGACGACGACCTGGACAACCTGCTGGCCCAGATCGGCGACCAGTACGCCGACCTGT
TTCTGGCCGCCAAGAACCTGTCCGACGCCATCCTGCTGAGCGACATCCTGAGAGTGAACACCGAGATCAC
CAAGGCCCCCCTGAGCGCCTCTATGATCAAGAGATACGACGAGCACCACCAGGACCTGACCCTGCTGAAA
GCTCTCGTGCGGCAGCAGCTGCCTGAGAAGTACAAAGAGATTTTCTTCGACCAGAGCAAGAACGGCTACG
CCGGCTACATTGACGGCGGAGCCAGCCAGGAAGAGTTCTACAAGTTCATCAAGCCCATCCTGGAAAAGAT
GGACGGCACCGAGGAACTGCTCGTGAAGCTGAACAGAGAGGACCTGCTGCGGAAGCAGCGGACCTTCGAC
AACGGCAGCATCCCCCACCAGATCCACCTGGGAGAGCTGCACGCCATTCTGCGGCGGCAGGAAGATTTTT
ACCCATTCCTGAAGGACAACCGGGAAAAGATCGAGAAGATCCTGACCTTCCGCATCCCCTACTACGTGGG
CCCTCTGGCCAGGGGAAACAGCAGATTCGCCTGGATGACCAGAAAGAGCGAGGAAACCATCACCCCCTGG
AACTTCGAGGAAGTGGTGGACAAGGGCGCTTCCGCCCAGAGCTTCATCGAGCGGATGACCAACTTCGATA
AGAACCTGCCCAACGAGAAGGTGCTGCCCAAGCACAGCCTGCTGTACGAGTACTTCACCGTGTATAACGA
GCTGACCAAAGTGAAATACGTGACCGAGGGAATGAGAAAGCCCGCCTTCCTGAGCGGCGAGCAGAAAAAG
GCCATCGTGGACCTGCTGTTCAAGACCAACCGGAAAGTGACCGTGAAGCAGCTGAAAGAGGACTACTTCA
AGAAAATCGAGTGCTTCGACTCCGTGGAAATCTCCGGCGTGGAAGATCGGTTCAACGCCTCCCTGGGCAC
ATACCACGATCTGCTGAAAATTATCAAGGACAAGGACTTCCTGGACAATGAGGAAAACGAGGACATTCTG
GAAGATATCGTGCTGACCCTGACACTGTTTGAGGACAGAGAGATGATCGAGGAACGGCTGAAAACCTATG
CCCACCTGTTCGACGACAAAGTGATGAAGCAGCTGAAGCGGCGGAGATACACCGGCTGGGGCAGGCTGAG
CCGGAAGCTGATCAACGGCATCCGGGACAAGCAGTCCGGCAAGACAATCCTGGATTTCCTGAAGTCCGAC
GGCTTCGCCAACAGAAACTTCATGCAGCTGATCCACGACGACAGCCTGACCTTTAAAGAGGACATCCAGA
AAGCCCAGGTGTCCGGCCAGGGCGATAGCCTGCACGAGCACATTGCCAATCTGGCCGGCAGCCCCGCCAT
TAAGAAGGGCATCCTGCAGACAGTGAAGGTGGTGGACGAGCTCGTGAAAGTGATGGGCCGGCACAAGCCC
GAGAACATCGTGATCGAAATGGCCAGAGAGAACCAGACCACCCAGAAGGGACAGAAGAACAGCCGCGAGA
GAATGAAGCGGATCGAAGAGGGCATCAAAGAGCTGGGCAGCCAGATCCTGAAAGAACACCCCGTGGAAAA
CACCCAGCTGCAGAACGAGAAGCTGTACCTGTACTACCTGCAGAATGGGCGGGATATGTACGTGGACCAG
GAACTGGACATCAACCGGCTGTCCGACTACGATGTGGACCATATCGTGCCTCAGAGCTTTCTGAAGGACG
ACTCCATCGACAACAAGGTGCTGACCAGAAGCGACAAGAACCGGGGCAAGAGCGACAACGTGCCCTCCGA
AGAGGTCGTGAAGAAGATGAAGAACTACTGGCGGCAGCTGCTGAACGCCAAGCTGATTACCCAGAGAAAG
TTCGACAATCTGACCAAGGCCGAGAGAGGCGGCCTGAGCGAACTGGATAAGGCCGGCTTCATCAAGAGAC
AGCTGGTGGAAACCCGGCAGATCACAAAGCACGTGGCACAGATCCTGGACTCCCGGATGAACACTAAGTA
CGACGAGAATGACAAGCTGATCCGGGAAGTGAAAGTGATCACCCTGAAGTCCAAGCTGGTGTCCGATTTC
CGGAAGGATTTCCAGTTTTACAAAGTGCGCGAGATCAACAACTACCACCACGCCCACGACGCCTACCTGA
ACGCCGTCGTGGGAACCGCCCTGATCAAAAAGTACCCTAAGCTGGAAAGCGAGTTCGTGTACGGCGACTA
CAAGGTGTACGACGTGCGGAAGATGATCGCCAAGAGCGAGCAGGAAATCGGCAAGGCTACCGCCAAGTAC
TTCTTCTACAGCAACATCATGAACTTTTTCAAGACCGAGATTACCCTGGCCAACGGCGAGATCCGGAAGC
GGCCTCTGATCGAGACAAACGGCGAAACCGGGGAGATCGTGTGGGATAAGGGCCGGGATTTTGCCACCGT
GCGGAAAGTGCTGAGCATGCCCCAAGTGAATATCGTGAAAAAGACCGAGGTGCAGACAGGCGGCTTCAGC
AAAGAGTCTATCCTGCCCAAGAGGAACAGCGATAAGCTGATCGCCAGAAAGAAGGACTGGGACCCTAAGA
AGTACGGCGGCTTCGACAGCCCCACCGTGGCCTATTCTGTGCTGGTGGTGGCCAAAGTGGAAAAGGGCAA
GTCCAAGAAACTGAAGAGTGTGAAAGAGCTGCTGGGGATCACCATCATGGAAAGAAGCAGCTTCGAGAAG
AATCCCATCGACTTTCTGGAAGCCAAGGGCTACAAAGAAGTGAAAAAGGACCTGATCATCAAGCTGCCTA
AGTACTCCCTGTTCGAGCTGGAAAACGGCCGGAAGAGAATGCTGGCCTCTGCCGGCGAACTGCAGAAGGG
AAACGAACTGGCCCTGCCCTCCAAATATGTGAACTTCCTGTACCTGGCCAGCCACTATGAGAAGCTGAAG
GGCTCCCCCGAGGATAATGAGCAGAAACAGCTGTTTGTGGAACAGCACAAGCACTACCTGGACGAGATCA
TCGAGCAGATCAGCGAGTTCTCCAAGAGAGTGATCCTGGCCGACGCTAATCTGGACAAAGTGCTGTCCGC
CTACAACAAGCACCGGGATAAGCCCATCAGAGAGCAGGCCGAGAATATCATCCACCTGTTTACCCTGACC
AATCTGGGAGCCCCTGCCGCCTTCAAGTACTTTGACACCACCATCGACCGGAAGAGGTACACCAGCACCA
AAGAGGTGCTGGACGCCACCCTGATCCACCAGAGCATCACCGGCCTGTACGAGACACGGATCGACCTGTC
TCAGCTGGGAGGCGACAAGCGACCTGCCGCCACAAAGAAGGCTGGACAGGCTAAGAAGAAGAAAGATTAC
AAAGACGATGACGATAAGGGATCCGGCGCAACAAACTTCTCTCTGCTGAAACAAGCCGGAGATGTCGAAG
AGAATCCTGGACCGACCGAGTACAAGCCCACGGTGCGCCTCGCCACCCGCGACGACGTCCCCAGGGCCGT
ACGCACCCTCGCCGCCGCGTTCGCCGACTACCCCGCCACGCGCCACACCGTCGATCCGGACCGCCACATC
GAGCGGGTCACCGAGCTGCAAGAACTCTTCCTCACGCGCGTCGGGCTCGACATCGGCAAGGTGTGGGTCG
CGGACGACGGCGCCGCGGTGGCGGTCTGGACCACGCCGGAGAGCGTCGAAGCGGGGGCGGTGTTCGCCGA
GATCGGCCCGCGCATGGCCGAGTTGAGCGGTTCCCGGCTGGCCGCGCAGCAACAGATGGAAGGCCTCCTG
GCGCCGCACCGGCCCAAGGAGCCCGCGTGGTTCCTGGCCACCGTCGGAGTCTCGCCCGACCACCAGGGCA
AGGGTCTGGGCAGCGCCGTCGTGCTCCCCGGAGTGGAGGCGGCCGAGCGCGCCGGGGTGCCCGCCTTCCT
GGAGACCTCCGCGCCCCGCAACCTCCCCTTCTACGAGCGGCTCGGCTTCACCGTCACCGCCGACGTCGAG
GTGCCCGAAGGACCGCGCACCTGGTGCATGACCCGCAAGCCCGGTGCCTGAACGCGTTAAGTCGACAATC
AACCTCTGGATTACAAAATTTGTGAAAGATTGACTGGTATTCTTAACTATGTTGCTCCTTTTACGCTATG
TGGATACGCTGCTTTAATGCCTTTGTATCATGCTATTGCTTCCCGTATGGCTTTCATTTTCTCCTCCTTG
TATAAATCCTGGTTGCTGTCTCTTTATGAGGAGTTGTGGCCCGTTGTCAGGCAACGTGGCGTGGTGTGCA
CTGTGTTTGCTGACGCAACCCCCACTGGTTGGGGCATTGCCACCACCTGTCAGCTCCTTTCCGGGACTTT
CGCTTTCCCCCTCCCTATTGCCACGGCGGAACTCATCGCCGCCTGCCTTGCCCGCTGCTGGACAGGGGCT
CGGCTGTTGGGCACTGACAATTCCGTGGTGTTGTCGGGGAAATCATCGTCCTTTCCTTGGCTGCTCGCCT
GTGTTGCCACCTGGATTCTGCGCGGGACGTCCTTCTGCTACGTCCCTTCGGCCCTCAATCCAGCGGACCT
TCCTTCCCGCGGCCTGCTGCCGGCTCTGCGGCCTCTTCCGCGTCTTCGCCTTCGCCCTCAGACGAGTCGG
ATCTCCCTTTGGGCCGCCTCCCCGCGTCGACTTTAAGACCAATGACTTACAAGGCAGCTGTAGATCTTAG
CCACTTTTTAAAAGAAAAGGGGGGACTGGAAGGGCTAATTCACTCCCAACGAAGACAAGATCTGCTTTTT
GCTTGTACTGGGTCTCTCTGGTTAGACCAGATCTGAGCCTGGGAGCTCTCTGGCTAACTAGGGAACCCAC
TGCTTAAGCCTCAATAAAGCTTGCCTTGAGTGCTTCAAGTAGTGTGTGCCCGTCTGTTGTGTGACTCTGG
TAACTAGAGATCCCTCAGACCCTTTTAGTCAGTGTGGAAAATCTCTAGCAGGGCCCGTTTAAACCCGCTG
ATCAGCCTCGACTGTGCCTTCTAGTTGCCAGCCATCTGTTGTTTGCCCCTCCCCCGTGCCTTCCTTGACC
CTGGAAGGTGCCACTCCCACTGTCCTTTCCTAATAAAATGAGGAAATTGCATCGCATTGTCTGAGTAGGT
GTCATTCTATTCTGGGGGGTGGGGTGGGGCAGGACAGCAAGGGGGAGGATTGGGAAGACAATAGCAGGCA
TGCTGGGGATGCGGTGGGCTCTATGGCTTCTGAGGCGGAAAGAACCAGCTGGGGCTCTAGGGGGTATCCC
C
[124 nt withheld, positions 8682-8805]
C
[91 nt withheld, positions 8807-8897]
A
[49 nt withheld, positions 8899-8947]
CCTTTGACGTTGGAGTCCACGTTCTTT
[37 nt withheld, positions 8975-9011]
ACCCTATCTCGGTCTATTCTTTTGATTTATAAGGGATTTTGCCGATTTCGGCCTATTGGTTAAAAAATGA
GCTGATTTAACAAAAATTTAACGCGAATTAATTCTGTGGAATGTGTGTCAGTTAGGGTGTGGAAAGTCCC
CAGGCTCCCCAGCAGGCAGAAGTATGCAAAGCATGCATCTCAATTAGTCAGCAACCAGGTGTGGAAAGTC
CCCAGGCTCCCCAGCAGGCAGAAGTATGCAAAGCATGCATCTCAATTAGTCAGCAACCATAGTCCCGCCC
CTAACTCCGCCCATCCCGCCCCTAACTCCGCCCAGTTCCGCCCATTCTCCGCCCCATGGCTGACTAATTT
TTTTTATTTATGCAGAGGCCGAGGCCGCCTCTGCCTCTGAGCTATTCCAGAAGTAGTGAGGAGGCTTTTT
TGGAGGCCTAGGCTTTTGCAAAAAGCTCCCGGGAGCTTGTATATCCATTTTCGGATCTGATCAGCACGTG
TTGACAATTAATCATCGGCATAGTATATCGGCATAGTATAATACGACAAGGTGAGGAACTAAACCATGGC
CAAGTTGACCAGTGCCGTTCCGGTGCTCACCGCGCGCGACGTCGCCGGAGCGGTCGAGTTCTGGACCGAC
CGGCTCGGGTTCTCCCGGGACTTCGTGGAGGACGACTTCGCCGGTGTGGTCCGGGACGACGTGACCCTGT
TCATCAGCGCGGTCCAGGACCAGGTGGTGCCGGACAACACCCTGGCCTGGGTGTGGGTGCGCGGCCTGGA
CGAGCTGTACGCCGAGTGGTCGGAGGTCGTGTCCACGAACTTCCGGGACGCCTCCGGGCCGGCCATGACC
GAGATCGGCGAGCAGCCGTGGGGGCGGGAGTTCGCCCTGCGCGACCCGGCCGGCAACTGCGTGCACTTCG
TGGCCGAGGAGCAGGACTGACACGTGCTACGAGATTTCGATTCCACCGCCGCCTTCTATGAAAGGTTGGG
CTTCGGAATCGTTTTCCGGGACGCCGGCTGGATGATCCTCCAGCGCGGGGATCTCATGCTGGAGTTCTTC
GCCCACCCCAACTTGTTTATTGCAGCTTATAATGGTTACAAATAAAGCAATAGCATCACAAATTTCACAA
ATAAAGCATTTTTTTCACTGCATTCTAGTTGTGGTTTGTCCAAACTCATCAATGTATCTTATCATGTCTG
TATACCGTCGACCTCTAGCTAGAGCTTGGCGTAATCATGGTCATAGCTGTTTCCTGTGTGAAATTGTTAT
CCGCTCACAATTCCACACAACATACGAGCCGGAAGCATAAAGTGTAAAGCCTGGGGTGCCTAATGAGTGA
GCTAACTCACATTAATTGCGTTGCGCTCACTGCCCGCTTTCCAGTCGGGAAACCTGTCGTGCCAGCTGCA
TTAATGAATCGGCCAACGCGCGGGGAGAGGCGGTTTGCGTATTGGGCGCTCTTCCGCTTCCTCGCTCACT
GACTCGCTGCGCTCGGTCGTTCGGCTGCGGCGAGCGGTATCAGCTCACTCAAAGGCGGTAATACGGTTAT
CCACAGAATCAGGGGATAACGCAGGAAAGAACATGTGAGCAAAAGGCCAGCAAAAGGCCAGGAACCGTAA
AAAGGCCGCGTTGCTGGCGTTTTTCCATAGGCTCCGCCCCCCTGACGAGCATCACAAAAATCGACGCTCA
AGTCAGAGGTGGCGAAACCCGACAGGACTATAAAGATACCAGGCGTTTCCCCCTGGAAGCTCCCTCGTGC
GCTCTCCTGTTCCGACCCTGCCGCTTACCGGATACCTGTCCGCCTTTCTCCCTTCGGGAAGCGTGGCGCT
TTCTCATAGCTCACGCTGTAGGTATCTCAGTTCGGTGTAGGTCGTTCGCTCCAAGCTGGGCTGTGTGCAC
GAACCCCCCGTTCAGCCCGACCGCTGCGCCTTATCCGGTAACTATCGTCTTGAGTCCAACCCGGTAAGAC
ACGACTTATCGCCACTGGCAGCAGCCACTGGTAACAGGATTAGCAGAGCGAGGTATGTAGGCGGTGCTAC
AGAGTTCTTGAAGTGGTGGCCTAACTACGGCTACACTAGAAGAACAGTATTTGGTATCTGCGCTCTGCTG
AAGCCAGTTACCTTCGGAAAAAGAGTTGGTAGCTCTTGATCCGGCAAACAAACCACCGCTGGTAGCGGTG
GTTTTTTTGTTTGCAAGCAGCAGATTACGCGCAGAAAAAAAGGATCTCAAGAAGATCCTTTGATCTTTTC
TACGGGGTCTGACGCTCAGTGGAACGAAAACTCACGTTAAGGGATTTTGGTCATGAGATTATCAAAAAGG
ATCTTCACCTAGATCCTTTTAAATTAAAAATGAAGTTTTAAATCAATCTAAAGTATATATGAGTAAACTT
GGTCTGACAGTTACCAATGCTTAATCAGTGAGGCACCTATCTCAGCGATCTGTCTATTTCGTTCATCCAT
AGTTGCCTGACTCCCCGTCGTGTAGATAACTACGATACGGGAGGGCTTACCATCTGGCCCCAGTGCTGCA
ATGATACCGCGAGACCCACGCTCACCGGCTCCAGATTTATCAGCAATAAACCAGCCAGCCGGAAGGGCCG
AGCGCAGAAGTGGTCCTGCAACTTTATCCGCCTCCATCCAGTCTATTAATTGTTGCCGGGAAGCTAGAGT
AAGTAGTTCGCCAGTTAATAGTTTGCGCAACGTTGTTGCCATTGCTACAGGCATCGTGGTGTCACGCTCG
TCGTTTGGTATGGCTTCATTCAGCTCCGGTTCCCAACGATCAAGGCGAGTTACATGATCCCCCATGTTGT
GCAAAAAAGCGGTTAGCTCCTTCGGTCCTCCGATCGTTGTCAGAAGTAAGTTGGCCGCAGTGTTATCACT
CATGGTTATGGCAGCACTGCATAATTCTCTTACTGTCATGCCATCCGTAAGATGCTTTTCTGTGACTGGT
GAGTACTCAACCAAGTCATTCTGAGAATAGTGTATGCGGCGACCGAGTTGCTCTTGCCCGGCGTCAATAC
GGGATAATACCGCGCCACATAGCAGAACTTTAAAAGTGCTCATCATTGGAAAACGTTCTTCGGGGCGAAA
ACTCTCAAGGATCTTACCGCTGTTGAGATCCAGTTCGATGTAACCCACTCGTGCACCCAACTGATCTTCA
GCATCTTTTACTTTCACCAGCGTTTCTGGGTGAGCAAAAACAGGAAGGCAAAATGCCGCAAAAAAGGGAA
TAAGGGCGACACGGAAATGTTGAATACTCATACTCTTCCTTTTTCAATATTATTGAAGCATTTATCAGGG
TTATTGTCTCATGAGCGGATACATATTTGAATGTATTTAGAAAAATAAACAAATAGGGGTTCCGCGCACA
TTTCCCCGAAAAGTGCCACCTGACGTCGACGGATCGGGAGATCTCCCGATCCCCTATGGTGCACTCTCAG
TACAATCTGCTCTGATGCCGCATAGTTAAGCCAGTATCTGCTCCCTGCTTGTGTGTTGGAGGTCGCTGAG
TAGTGCGCGAGCAAAATTTAAGCTACAACAAGGCAAGGCTTGACCGACAATTGCATGAAGAATCTGCTTA
GGGTTAGGCGTTTTGCGCTGCTTCGCGATGTACGGGCCAGATATACGCGTTGACATTGATTATTGACTAG
TTATTAATAGTAATCAATTACGGGGTCATTAGTTCATAGCCCATATATGGAGTTCCGCGTTACATAACTT
ACGGTAAATGGCCCGCCTGGCTGACCGCCCAACGACCCCCGCCCATTGACGTCAATAATGACGTATGTTC
CCATAGTAACGCCAATAGGGACTTTCCATTGACGTCAATGGGTGGAGTATTTACGGTAAACTGCCCACTT
GGCAGTACATCAAGTGTATCATATGCCAAGTACGCCCCCTATTGACGTCAATGACGGTAAATGGCCCGCC
TGGCATTATGCCCAGTACATGACCTTATGGGACTTTCCTACTTGGCAGTACATCTACGTATTAGTCATCG
CTATTACCATGG
Features (pLannotate 1.2.2; 33 found; start..end, strand, type, name):
    217..397     +  LTR            5' LTR (truncated): truncated 5' long terminal repeat (LTR) from HIV-1
    444..569     +  misc_feature   HIV-1 Ψ: packaging signal of human immunodeficiency virus type 1
    553..916     +  CDS            HIV-1 gag (fragment): gag protein from human immunodeficiency virus 1; gag
   1062..1295    +  misc_feature   RRE: The Rev response element (RRE) of HIV-1 allows for Rev-dependent mRNA export from the nucleus to the cytoplasm.
   1672..1772    +  CDS            Rev (fragment): human immunodeficiency virus 1 (HIV-1) Rev protein; rev; enhances nuclear export of unspliced and incompletely spliced viral mRNAs
   1822..1939    +  misc_feature   cPPT/CTS: central polypurine tract and central termination sequence of HIV-1
   1990..2230    +  promoter       U6 promoter: RNA polymerase III promoter for human U6 snRNA
   2260..2335    +  misc_RNA       gRNA scaffold: guide RNA scaffold for the Streptococcus pyogenes CRISPR/Cas9 system
   2353..2371    +  CDS            small t antigen (fragment): SV40 (simian virus 40) small t antigen
   2397..2608    +  promoter       EF-1α core promoter: core promoter for human elongation factor EF-1α
   2633..6736    +  CDS            Cas9: Cas9 (Csn1) endonuclease from the Streptococcus pyogenes Type II CRISPR/Cas system generates RNA-guided double strand breaks in DNA
   6874..7471    +  CDS            PuroR (fragment): puromycin N-acetyltransferase; pac from Streptomyces; confers resistance to puromycin
   7487..8075    +  misc_feature   WPRE: woodchuck hepatitis virus posttranscriptional regulatory element
   8126..8145    +  misc_feature   cPPT/CTS (fragment): central polypurine tract and central termination sequence of HIV-1
   8147..8380    +  LTR            3' LTR (ΔU3): self-inactivating 3' long terminal repeat (LTR) from HIV-1
   8412..8636    +  polyA_signal   bGH poly(A) signal: bovine growth hormone polyadenylation signal
   8640..8661    +  promoter       SV40 promoter (fragment): SV40 enhancer and early promoter
   8682..9110    +  rep_origin     f1 ori (sequence partly withheld): f1 bacteriophage origin of replication; arrow indicates direction of (+) strand synthesis
   9124..9453    +  promoter       SV40 promoter: SV40 enhancer and early promoter
   9501..9548    +  promoter       EM7 promoter: synthetic bacterial promoter&nbsp
   9567..9941    +  CDS            BleoR: antibiotic-binding protein; Sh ble from Streptoalloteichus hindustanus; confers resistance to bleomycin, phleomycin, and Zeocin™
   9951..10076   +  CDS            ble (fragment): BLE_KLEPN - Experimental evidence at protein level: Swiss-Prot protein existence level 1. Binding protein with a strong affinity to the bleomycin family of antibiotics. Binds to CL990; an antimitotic-antibiotic compound. From Klebsiella pneumoniae.
  10071..10192   +  polyA_signal   SV40 poly(A) signal: SV40 polyadenylation signal
  10263..10285   -  protein_bind   lac operator (fragment): The lac repressor binds to the lac operator to inhibit transcription in E. coli. This inhibition can be relieved by adding lactose or isopropyl-β-D-thiogalactopyranoside (IPTG). lac repressor encoded by lacI
  10289..10319   -  promoter       lac promoter: promoter for the E. coli lac operon
  10334..10355   -  protein_bind   CAP binding site: CAP binding activates transcription in the presence of cAMP. E. coli catabolite activator protein
  10368..10460   -  CDS            lacI (fragment): lac repressor; lacI; The lac repressor binds to the lac operator to inhibit transcription in E. coli. This inhibition can be relieved by adding lactose or isopropyl-β-D-thiogalactopyranoside (IPTG).
  10643..11231   -  rep_origin     ori: high-copy-number ColE1/pMB1/pBR322/pUC origin of replication
  11402..12262   -  CDS            AmpR: β-lactamase; bla; confers resistance to ampicillin, carbenicillin, and related antibiotics
  12263..12367   -  promoter       AmpR promoter: bla
  12426..12478   -  misc_feature   bom (fragment): basis of mobility region from pBR322
  12633..13012   +  enhancer       CMV enhancer: human cytomegalovirus immediate early enhancer
  13013..199     +  promoter       CMV promoter (across the origin): human cytomegalovirus (CMV) immediate early promoter
