[The description below was written by a language model from this plasmid's Addgene catalogue record and pLannotate feature annotations shown in this document.]
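Description:
pLENTICRISPR V2 sgCGAS_1 is a third-generation-style, self-inactivating HIV-1 lentiviral transfer plasmid built on the lentiCRISPR v2 all-in-one backbone, designed to knock out the human CGAS gene (also known as MB21D1 or C6orf150) in mammalian cells. In bacteria it is maintained at high copy through a ColE1/pUC-type origin and selected with ampicillin via the β-lactamase gene. An f1 origin is also present. The recombination-reduced growth strain listed in the record is consistent with the repeated LTR sequences in the plasmid.

The viral genome is transcribed from a CMV enhancer/promoter fused to a truncated 5' LTR. It carries the Ψ packaging signal with a gag fragment, the RRE for Rev-dependent nuclear export, the cPPT/CTS, a WPRE to boost transcript expression, and a ΔU3 3' LTR that inactivates the LTR promoter after integration. Within this frame, a human U6 RNA polymerase III promoter drives a synthetic CGAS-targeting spacer joined to the Streptococcus pyogenes gRNA scaffold. A downstream EF-1α core promoter expresses S. pyogenes Cas9 followed by puromycin N-acetyltransferase. The linker between Cas9 and the puromycin marker is not annotated in the feature table.

Outside the LTRs lie a bGH polyadenylation signal and an SV40/EM7-driven bleomycin/Zeocin resistance cassette, neither of which would be packaged into virus. In use, the plasmid is packaged into lentiviral particles and used to transduce target cells. Puromycin selection then enriches for cells expressing Cas9 and the guide, giving stable CGAS disruption. The "_1" suffix suggests it is one of several guides against this gene, though the record does not say so.
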