Addgene plasmid #241454: pLENTICRISPR V2 sgCGAS_1
Purpose: Delete CGAS
Depositing lab: Richard Possemato.
Backbone
  Vector backbone: pLENTICRISPR V2
  Backbone manufacturer: Feng Zhang (Addgene #52961)
  Vector type: Mammalian Expression, CRISPR
  Selectable markers: Puromycin
Growth in bacteria
  Bacterial resistance: Ampicillin, 100 μg/mL
  Growth temperature: 37°C
  Growth strain: NEB Stable
  Copy number: High Copy
Gene/Insert
  Gene/Insert name: sgCGAS_1
  gRNA/shRNA sequence: GGAGCTACTATGAGCACGTGA
  Species: Synthetic
  Entrez Gene: CGAS (a.k.a. C6orf150, D4, MB21D1, h-cGAS)
  Cloning method: Restriction Enzyme; 5′ cloning site Unknown (unknown if destroyed)
Terms and licenses: Academic/Nonprofit Terms; Industry Terms: Not Available to Industry
How to cite: pLENTICRISPR V2 sgCGAS_1 was a gift from Richard Possemato (Addgene plasmid # 241454 ; http://n2t.net/addgene:241454 ; RRID:Addgene_241454)
